Addgene plasmid #100119: pSN34
Purpose: expresses a chimeric OCT4-activator fusion
Depositing lab: Mark Ptashne. Depositing organization: Memorial Sloan-Kettering Cancer Center. Publication: OCT4 and SOX2 Work as Transcriptional Activators in Reprogramming Human Fibroblasts. Narayan S, Bryant G, Shah S, Berrozpe G, Ptashne M. Cell Rep. 2017 Aug 15;20(7):1585-1596. doi: 10.1016/j.celrep.2017.07.071. PubMed 28813671.
Backbone
  Vector backbone: pLM-vexGFP-OCT4
  Backbone manufacturer: Michel Sadelain (Addgene plasmid # 22240)
  Vector type: Mammalian Expression, Lentiviral
Growth in bacteria
  Bacterial resistance: Ampicillin, 100 μg/mL
  Growth temperature: 37°C
  Growth strain: NEB Stable
  Copy number: Unknown
Gene/Insert
  Gene/Insert name: vexGFP-P2A-OCT4 fused to 2 VP16 domains (413-460) separated by linkers
  Species: H. sapiens (human)
  Entrez Gene: POU5F1 (a.k.a. OCT3, OCT4, OCT4Borf1, OTF-3, OTF3, OTF4, Oct-3, Oct-4, Oct3/4)
  Cloning method: Ligation Independent Cloning
  Sequencing primers: 5′ unknown
Terms and licenses: Academic/Nonprofit Terms; Industry Terms: Not Available to Industry
How to cite: pSN34 was a gift from Mark Ptashne (Addgene plasmid # 100119 ; http://n2t.net/addgene:100119 ; RRID:Addgene_100119)
