[The description below was written by a language model from this plasmid's Addgene catalogue record and pLannotate feature annotations shown in this document.]
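Description:
pSN34 is a lentiviral mammalian expression plasmid of about 9.1 kb, built on the pLM-vexGFP-OCT4 backbone, that expresses a chimeric human OCT4 (POU5F1) carrying added transcriptional activation domains. It is propagated in E. coli through a high-copy ColE1/pUC-type origin with ampicillin selection (AmpR). It also retains pBluescript-derived remnants (f1 ori, lac promoter/operator, lacZα fragment, T3 and T7 promoters) and an SV40 origin. The transfer-vector architecture is third-generation in style. An RSV promoter replaces U3 in a truncated HIV-1 5' LTR, and is followed by the Ψ packaging signal with a gag fragment, the RRE for Rev-dependent export of the genomic RNA, and the cPPT/CTS. The 3' end carries an LTR annotated as ΔU3 (self-inactivating) in the depositor sequence and as a truncated LTR in the sequencing-derived record, followed by an SV40 polyadenylation signal.

The internal cassette is driven by the human PGK promoter. It begins with a GFP-family open reading frame, described in the catalogue as vexGFP although the automated annotation matched it to PA-GFP. According to the catalogue entry, a P2A peptide joins this reporter to OCT4, so reporter and factor are made from one transcript as separate proteins; the P2A itself is not annotated, though a short unannotated gap lies between the two coding regions. Full-length OCT4 is fused at its C terminus to two copies of the herpes simplex VP16 activation domain (residues 413–460). Each copy is preceded by a short segment annotated as a λ repressor fragment, which apparently corresponds to the linkers named in the record. A WPRE downstream enhances transcript expression. The two feature tables describe the same construct from different start points and differ by only a few nucleotides. The associated work concerns OCT4 and SOX2 acting as transcriptional activators in reprogramming human fibroblasts, with fluorescence marking transduced cells.
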