Features (pLannotate 1.2.2; 32 found; start..end, strand, type, name):
     27..131     +  promoter       AmpR promoter: bla
    132..992     +  CDS            AmpR: β-lactamase; bla; confers resistance to ampicillin, carbenicillin, and related antibiotics
   1163..1751    +  rep_origin     ori: high-copy-number ColE1/pMB1/pBR322/pUC origin of replication
   1934..2026    +  CDS            lacI (fragment): lac repressor; lacI; The lac repressor binds to the lac operator to inhibit transcription in E. coli. This inhibition can be relieved by adding lactose or isopropyl-β-D-thiogalactopyranoside (IPTG).
   2039..2060    +  protein_bind   CAP binding site: CAP binding activates transcription in the presence of cAMP. E. coli catabolite activator protein
   2075..2105    +  promoter       lac promoter: promoter for the E. coli lac operon
   2113..2129    +  protein_bind   lac operator: The lac repressor binds to the lac operator to inhibit transcription in E. coli. This inhibition can be relieved by adding lactose or isopropyl-β-D-thiogalactopyranoside (IPTG). lac repressor encoded by lacI
   2174..2192    +  promoter       T3 promoter: promoter for bacteriophage T3 RNA polymerase
   2220..2441    +  promoter       RSV promoter: Rous sarcoma virus enhancer/promoter
   2448..2628    +  LTR            5' LTR (truncated): truncated 5' long terminal repeat (LTR) from HIV-1
   2672..2797    +  misc_feature   HIV-1 Ψ: packaging signal of human immunodeficiency virus type 1
   2781..3144    +  CDS            HIV-1 gag (fragment): gag protein from human immunodeficiency virus 1; gag
   3239..3575    +  ncRNA          RRE: Accession: RF00036 - HIV Rev response element
   3900..4000    +  CDS            Rev (fragment): human immunodeficiency virus 1 (HIV-1) Rev protein; rev; enhances nuclear export of unspliced and incompletely spliced viral mRNAs
   4019..4136    +  misc_feature   cPPT/CTS: central polypurine tract and central termination sequence of HIV-1
   4156..4179    -  misc_feature   MCS (fragment): pBluescript multiple cloning site
   4183..4693    +  promoter       hPGK promoter: human phosphoglycerate kinase 1 promoter
   4708..5424    +  CDS            PA-GFP: photoactivatable GFP variant (Patterson et al., 2002) mammalian codon-optimized
   5491..6570    +  CDS            POU5F1: PO5F1_HUMAN - Also known as OCT3, OCT4, OTF3. Experimental evidence at protein level: Swiss-Prot protein existence level 1. Transcription factor that binds to the octamer motif (5'- ATTTGCAT-3'). Forms a trimeric complex with SOX2 or SOX15 on DNA and controls the expression of a number of genes involved in embryonic development such as YES1, FGF4, UTF1 and ZFP206. Critical for early embryogenesis and for embryonic stem cell pluripotency. From Homo sapiens (Human).
   6577..6700    +  CDS            λ repressor (fragment): phage λ repressor; cI
   6706..6834    +  CDS            VP16 AD (fragment): transcriptional activation domain of herpes simplex virus protein VP16 (Triezenberg et al., 1988; Cousens et al., 1989); UL48
   6841..6964    +  CDS            λ repressor (fragment): phage λ repressor; cI
   6970..7098    +  CDS            VP16 AD (fragment): transcriptional activation domain of herpes simplex virus protein VP16 (Triezenberg et al., 1988; Cousens et al., 1989); UL48
   7112..7129    -  promoter       T7 promoter (fragment): promoter for bacteriophage T7 RNA polymerase
   7153..7741    +  misc_feature   WPRE: woodchuck hepatitis virus posttranscriptional regulatory element
   7758..7826    +  CDS            nef (fragment): NEF_HV1Z2 - Experimental evidence at protein level: Swiss-Prot protein existence level 1. Extracellular Nef protein targets CD4(+) T-lymphocytes for apoptosis by interacting with CXCR4 surface receptors. From Human immunodeficiency virus type 1 group M subtype D (isolate Z2/CDC-Z34) (HIV-1).
   7828..8061    +  LTR            3' LTR (ΔU3): self-inactivating 3' long terminal repeat (LTR) from HIV-1
   8133..8254    +  polyA_signal   SV40 poly(A) signal: SV40 polyadenylation signal
   8273..8408    +  rep_origin     SV40 ori: SV40 origin of replication
   8441..8459    -  promoter       T7 promoter: promoter for bacteriophage T7 RNA polymerase
   8467..8622    +  CDS            lacZα (fragment): LacZα fragment of β-galactosidase; lacZ fragment
   8630..9085    +  rep_origin     f1 ori (sequence partly withheld): f1 bacteriophage origin of replication; arrow indicates direction of (+) strand synthesis
>Addgene plasmid #100119 | pSN34 | depositor full sequence | sequence record 190650 | pSN34 sequence 9087 bps
CAGGTGGCACTTTTCGGGGAAATGTGCGCGGAACCCCTATTTGTTTATTTTTCTAAATACATTCAAATAT
GTATCCGCTCATGAGACAATAACCCTGATAAATGCTTCAATAATATTGAAAAAGGAAGAGTATGAGTATT
CAACATTTCCGTGTCGCCCTTATTCCCTTTTTTGCGGCATTTTGCCTTCCTGTTTTTGCTCACCCAGAAA
CGCTGGTGAAAGTAAAAGATGCTGAAGATCAGTTGGGTGCACGAGTGGGTTACATCGAACTGGATCTCAA
CAGCGGTAAGATCCTTGAGAGTTTTCGCCCCGAAGAACGTTTTCCAATGATGAGCACTTTTAAAGTTCTG
CTATGTGGCGCGGTATTATCCCGTATTGACGCCGGGCAAGAGCAACTCGGTCGCCGCATACACTATTCTC
AGAATGACTTGGTTGAGTACTCACCAGTCACAGAAAAGCATCTTACGGATGGCATGACAGTAAGAGAATT
ATGCAGTGCTGCCATAACCATGAGTGATAACACTGCGGCCAACTTACTTCTGACAACGATCGGAGGACCG
AAGGAGCTAACCGCTTTTTTGCACAACATGGGGGATCATGTAACTCGCCTTGATCGTTGGGAACCGGAGC
TGAATGAAGCCATACCAAACGACGAGCGTGACACCACGATGCCTGTAGCAATGGCAACAACGTTGCGCAA
ACTATTAACTGGCGAACTACTTACTCTAGCTTCCCGGCAACAATTAATAGACTGGATGGAGGCGGATAAA
GTTGCAGGACCACTTCTGCGCTCGGCCCTTCCGGCTGGCTGGTTTATTGCTGATAAATCTGGAGCCGGTG
AGCGTGGGTCTCGCGGTATCATTGCAGCACTGGGGCCAGATGGTAAGCCCTCCCGTATCGTAGTTATCTA
CACGACGGGGAGTCAGGCAACTATGGATGAACGAAATAGACAGATCGCTGAGATAGGTGCCTCACTGATT
AAGCATTGGTAACTGTCAGACCAAGTTTACTCATATATACTTTAGATTGATTTAAAACTTCATTTTTAAT
TTAAAAGGATCTAGGTGAAGATCCTTTTTGATAATCTCATGACCAAAATCCCTTAACGTGAGTTTTCGTT
CCACTGAGCGTCAGACCCCGTAGAAAAGATCAAAGGATCTTCTTGAGATCCTTTTTTTCTGCGCGTAATC
TGCTGCTTGCAAACAAAAAAACCACCGCTACCAGCGGTGGTTTGTTTGCCGGATCAAGAGCTACCAACTC
TTTTTCCGAAGGTAACTGGCTTCAGCAGAGCGCAGATACCAAATACTGTCCTTCTAGTGTAGCCGTAGTT
AGGCCACCACTTCAAGAACTCTGTAGCACCGCCTACATACCTCGCTCTGCTAATCCTGTTACCAGTGGCT
GCTGCCAGTGGCGATAAGTCGTGTCTTACCGGGTTGGACTCAAGACGATAGTTACCGGATAAGGCGCAGC
GGTCGGGCTGAACGGGGGGTTCGTGCACACAGCCCAGCTTGGAGCGAACGACCTACACCGAACTGAGATA
CCTACAGCGTGAGCTATGAGAAAGCGCCACGCTTCCCGAAGGGAGAAAGGCGGACAGGTATCCGGTAAGC
GGCAGGGTCGGAACAGGAGAGCGCACGAGGGAGCTTCCAGGGGGAAACGCCTGGTATCTTTATAGTCCTG
TCGGGTTTCGCCACCTCTGACTTGAGCGTCGATTTTTGTGATGCTCGTCAGGGGGGCGGAGCCTATGGAA
AAACGCCAGCAACGCGGCCTTTTTACGGTTCCTGGCCTTTTGCTGGCCTTTTGCTCACATGTTCTTTCCT
GCGTTATCCCCTGATTCTGTGGATAACCGTATTACCGCCTTTGAGTGAGCTGATACCGCTCGCCGCAGCC
GAACGACCGAGCGCAGCGAGTCAGTGAGCGAGGAAGCGGAAGAGCGCCCAATACGCAAACCGCCTCTCCC
CGCGCGTTGGCCGATTCATTAATGCAGCTGGCACGACAGGTTTCCCGACTGGAAAGCGGGCAGTGAGCGC
AACGCAATTAATGTGAGTTAGCTCACTCATTAGGCACCCCAGGCTTTACACTTTATGCTTCCGGCTCGTA
TGTTGTGTGGAATTGTGAGCGGATAACAATTTCACACAGGAAACAGCTATGACCATGATTACGCCAAGCG
CGCAATTAACCCTCACTAAAGGGAACAAAAGCTGGAGCTGCAAGCTTAATGTAGTCTTATGCAATACTCT
TGTAGTCTTGCAACATGGTAACGATGAGTTAGCAACATGCCTTACAAGGAGAGAAAAAGCACCGTGCATG
CCGATTGGTGGAAGTAAGGTGGTACGATCGTGCCTTATTAGGAAGGCAACAGACGGGTCTGACATGGATT
GGACGAACCACTGAATTGCCGCATTGCAGAGATATTGTATTTAAGTGCCTAGCTCGATACAATAAACGGG
TCTCTCTGGTTAGACCAGATCTGAGCCTGGGAGCTCTCTGGCTAACTAGGGAACCCACTGCTTAAGCCTC
AATAAAGCTTGCCTTGAGTGCTTCAAGTAGTGTGTGCCCGTCTGTTGTGTGACTCTGGTAACTAGAGATC
CCTCAGACCCTTTTAGTCAGTGTGGAAAATCTCTAGCAGTGGCGCCCGAACAGGGACCTGAAAGCGAAAG
GGAAACCAGAGCTCTCTCGACGCAGGACTCGGCTTGCTGAAGCGCGCACGGCAAGAGGCGAGGGGCGGCG
ACTGGTGAGTACGCCAAAAATTTTGACTAGCGGAGGCTAGAAGGAGAGAGATGGGTGCGAGAGCGTCAGT
ATTAAGCGGGGGAGAATTAGATCGCGATGGGAAAAAATTCGGTTAAGGCCAGGGGGAAAGAAAAAATATA
AATTAAAACATATAGTATGGGCAAGCAGGGAGCTAGAACGATTCGCAGTTAATCCTGGCCTGTTAGAAAC
ATCAGAAGGCTGTAGACAAATACTGGGACAGCTACAACCATCCCTTCAGACAGGATCAGAAGAACTTAGA
TCATTATATAATACAGTAGCAACCCTCTATTGTGTGCATCAAAGGATAGAGATAAAAGACACCAAGGAAG
CTTTAGACAAGATAGAGGAAGAGCAAAACAAAAGTAAGACCACCGCACAGCAAGCGGCCGCTGATCTTCA
GACCTGGAGGAGGAGATATGAGGGACAATTGGAGAAGTGAATTATATAAATATAAAGTAGTAAAAATTGA
ACCATTAGGAGTAGCACCCACCAAGGCAAAGAGAAGAGTGGTGCAGAGAGAAAAAAGAGCAGTGGGAATA
GGAGCTTTGTTCCTTGGGTTCTTGGGAGCAGCAGGAAGCACTATGGGCGCAGCCTCAATGACGCTGACGG
TACAGGCCAGACAATTATTGTCTGGTATAGTGCAGCAGCAGAACAATTTGCTGAGGGCTATTGAGGCGCA
ACAGCATCTGTTGCAACTCACAGTCTGGGGCATCAAGCAGCTCCAGGCAAGAATCCTGGCTGTGGAAAGA
TACCTAAAGGATCAACAGCTCCTGGGGATTTGGGGTTGCTCTGGAAAACTCATTTGCACCACTGCTGTGC
CTTGGAATGCTAGTTGGAGTAATAAATCTCTGGAACAGATTTGGAATCACACGACCTGGATGGAGTGGGA
CAGAGAAATTAACAATTACACAAGCTTAATACACTCCTTAATTGAAGAATCGCAAAACCAGCAAGAAAAG
AATGAACAAGAATTATTGGAATTAGATAAATGGGCAAGTTTGTGGAATTGGTTTAACATAACAAATTGGC
TGTGGTATATAAAATTATTCATAATGATAGTAGGAGGCTTGGTAGGTTTAAGAATAGTTTTTGCTGTACT
TTCTATAGTGAATAGAGTTAGGCAGGGATATTCACCATTATCGTTTCAGACCCACCTCCCAACCCCGAGG
GGACCCGACAGGCCCGAAGGAATAGAAGAAGAAGGTGGAGAGAGAGACAGAGACAGATCCATTCGATTAG
TGAACGGATCTCGACGGTATCGGTTAACTTTTAAAAGAAAAGGGGGGATTGGGGGGTACAGTGCAGGGGA
AAGAATAGTAGACATAATAGCAACAGACATACAAACTAAAGAATTACAAAAACAAATTACAAAAATTCAA
AATTTTATCGATCACGAGACTAGCCTCGAGAAGCTTGATATCGAATTCCCACGGGGTTGGGGTTGCGCCT
TTTCCAAGGCAGCCCTGGGTTTGCGCAGGGACGCGGCTGCTCTGGGCGTGGTTCCGGGAAACGCAGCGGC
GCCGACCCTGGGTCTCGCACATTCTTCACGTCCGTTCGCAGCGTCACCCGGATCTTCGCCGCTACCCTTG
TGGGCCCCCCGGCGACGCTTCCTGCTCCGCCCCTAAGTCGGGAAGGTTCCTTGCGGTTCGCGGCGTGCCG
GACGTGACAAACGGAAGCCGCACGTCTCACTAGTACCCTCGCAGACGGACAGCGCCAGGGAGCAATGGCA
GCGCGCCGACCGCGATGGGCTGTGGCCAATAGCGGCTGCTCAGCGGGGCGCGCCGAGAGCAGCGGCCGGG
AAGGGGCGGTGCGGGAGGCGGGGTGTGGGGCGGTAGTGTGGGCCCTGTTCCTGCCCGCGCGGTGTTCCGC
ATTCTGCAAGCCTCCGGAGCGCACGTCGGCAGTCGGCTCCCTCGTTGACCGAATCACCGACCTCTCTCCC
CAGGGGGATCCACCGGTATGGTGAGCAAGGGCGAGGAGCTGTTCACCGGGGTGGTGCCCATCCTGGTCGA
GCTGGACGGCGACGTAAACGGCCACAAGTTCAGCGTGTCCGGCGAGGGCGAGGGCGATGCCACCTACGGC
AAGCTGACCCTGAAGTTCATCTGCACCACCGGCAAGCTGCCCGTGCCCTGGCCCACCCTCGTGACCACCT
TCAGCTACGGCGTGCAGTGCTTCAGCCGCTACCCCGACCACATGAAGCAGCACGACTTCTTCAAGTCCGC
CATGCCCGAAGGCTACGTCCAGGAGCGCACCATCAGCTTCAAGGACGACGGCAACTACAAGACCCGCGCC
GAGGTGAAGTTCGAGGGCGACACCCTGGTGAACCGCATCGAGCTGAAGGGCATCGACTTCAAGGAGGACG
GCAACATCCTGGGGCACAAGCTGGAGTACAACTACAACAGCCACAACGTCTATATCACGGCCGACAAGCA
GAAGAACGGCATCAAGGCGAACTTCAAGATCCGCCACAACATCGAGGACGGCAGCGTGCAGCTCGCCGAC
CACTACCAGCAGAACACCCCCATCGGCGACGGCCCCGTGCTGCTGCCCGACAACCACTACCTGTTCATCC
AGTCCGCCCTGAGCAAAGACCCCAACGAGAAGCGCGATCACATGGTCCTGCTGGAGTTCGTGACCGCCGC
CGGGATCACTCACGGCATGGACGAGCTGTACAAGGGATCTGGAGCAACAAACTTCTCACTACTCAAACAA
GCAGGTGACGTGGAGGAGAATCCCGGCCCTATGGCGGGACACCTGGCTTCGGATTTCGCCTTCTCGCCCC
CTCCAGGTGGTGGAGGTGATGGGCCAGGGGGGCCGGAGCCGGGCTGGGTTGATCCTCGGACCTGGCTAAG
CTTCCAAGGCCCTCCTGGAGGGCCAGGAATCGGGCCGGGGGTTGGGCCAGGCTCTGAGGTGTGGGGGATT
CCCCCATGCCCCCCGCCGTATGAGTTCTGTGGGGGGATGGCGTACTGTGGGCCCCAGGTTGGAGTGGGGC
TAGTGCCCCAAGGCGGCTTGGAGACCTCTCAGCCTGAGGGTGAAGCAGGAGTCGGGGTGGAGAGCAACTC
CGATGGGGCCTCCCCGGAGCCCTGCACCGTCACCCCTGGTGCCGTGAAGCTGGAGAAGGAGAAGCTGGAG
CAAAACCCGGAGGAGTCCCAGGACATCAAAGCTCTGCAGAAAGAACTCGAGCAATTTGCCAAGCTCCTGA
AGCAGAAGAGGATCACCCTGGGATATACACAGGCCGATGTGGGGCTCACCCTGGGGGTTCTATTTGGGAA
GGTATTCAGCCAAACGACCATCTGCCGCTTTGAGGCTCTGCAGCTTAGCTTCAAGAACATGTGTAAGCTG
CGGCCCTTGCTGCAGAAGTGGGTGGAGGAAGCTGACAACAATGAAAATCTTCAGGAGATATGCAAAGCAG
AAACCCTCGTGCAGGCCCGAAAGAGAAAGCGAACCAGTATCGAGAACCGAGTGAGAGGCAACCTGGAGAA
TTTGTTCCTGCAGTGCCCGAAACCCACACTGCAGCAGATCAGCCACATCGCCCAGCAGCTTGGGCTCGAG
AAGGATGTGGTCCGAGTGTGGTTCTGTAACCGGCGCCAGAAGGGCAAGCGATCAAGCAGCGACTATGCAC
AACGAGAGGATTTTGAGGCTGCTGGGTCTCCTTTCTCAGGGGGACCAGTGTCCTTTCCTCTGGCCCCAGG
GCCCCATTTTGGTACCCCAGGCTATGGGAGCCCTCACTTCACTGCACTGTACTCCTCGGTCCCTTTCCCT
GAGGGGGAAGCCTTTCCCCCTGTCTCTGTCACCACTCTGGGCTCTCCCATGCATTCAAACGGATCCGTTA
GTATGCAGCCGTCACTTAGAAGTGAGTATGAGTACCCTGTTTTTTCTCATGTTCAGGCAGGGATGTTCTC
ACCTGAGCTTAGAACCTTTACCAAAGGTGATGCGGAGAGATGGGTAAGCAGATCCGCCCCCCCGACCGAT
GTCAGCCTGGGGGACGAGCTCCACTTAGACGGCGAGGACGTGGCGATGGCGCATGCCGACGCGCTAGACG
ATTTCGATCTGGACATGTTGGGGGACGGGGATTCCCCGGGTCCGAGATCCGTTAGTATGCAGCCGTCACT
TAGAAGTGAGTATGAGTACCCTGTTTTTTCTCATGTTCAGGCAGGGATGTTCTCACCTGAGCTTAGAACC
TTTACCAAAGGTGATGCGGAGAGATGGGTAAGCAGATCCGCCCCCCCGACCGATGTCAGCCTGGGGGACG
AGCTCCACTTAGACGGCGAGGACGTGGCGATGGCGCATGCCGACGCGCTAGACGATTTCGATCTGGACAT
GTTGGGGGACGGGGATTCCCCGGGTCCGAGATCCTCTAGAACTATAGTGAGTCGTATTACGTGAGCGGCC
GCGTAGGTCGACAATCAACCTCTGGATTACAAAATTTGTGAAAGATTGACTGGTATTCTTAACTATGTTG
CTCCTTTTACGCTATGTGGATACGCTGCTTTAATGCCTTTGTATCATGCTATTGCTTCCCGTATGGCTTT
CATTTTCTCCTCCTTGTATAAATCCTGGTTGCTGTCTCTTTATGAGGAGTTGTGGCCCGTTGTCAGGCAA
CGTGGCGTGGTGTGCACTGTGTTTGCTGACGCAACCCCCACTGGTTGGGGCATTGCCACCACCTGTCAGC
TCCTTTCCGGGACTTTCGCTTTCCCCCTCCCTATTGCCACGGCGGAACTCATCGCCGCCTGCCTTGCCCG
CTGCTGGACAGGGGCTCGGCTGTTGGGCACTGACAATTCCGTGGTGTTGTCGGGGAAGCTGACGTCCTTT
CCATGGCTGCTCGCCTGTGTTGCCACCTGGATTCTGCGCGGGACGTCCTTCTGCTACGTCCCTTCGGCCC
TCAATCCAGCGGACCTTCCTTCCCGCGGCCTGCTGCCGGCTCTGCGGCCTCTTCCGCGTCTTCGCCTTCG
CCCTCAGACGAGTCGGATCTCCCTTTGGGCCGCCTCCCCGCCTGGAATTCGAGCTCGGTACCTTTAAGAC
CAATGACTTACAAGGCAGCTGTAGATCTTAGCCACTTTTTAAAAGAAAAGGGGGGACTGGAAGGGCTAAT
TCACTCCCAACGAAGACAAGATCTGCTTTTTGCTTGTACTGGGTCTCTCTGGTTAGACCAGATCTGAGCC
TGGGAGCTCTCTGGCTAACTAGGGAACCCACTGCTTAAGCCTCAATAAAGCTTGCCTTGAGTGCTTCAAG
TAGTGTGTGCCCGTCTGTTGTGTGACTCTGGTAACTAGAGATCCCTCAGACCCTTTTAGTCAGTGTGGAA
AATCTCTAGCAGTAGTAGTTCATGTCATCTTATTATTCAGTATTTATAACTTGCAAAGAAATGAATATCA
GAGAGTGAGAGGAACTTGTTTATTGCAGCTTATAATGGTTACAAATAAAGCAATAGCATCACAAATTTCA
CAAATAAAGCATTTTTTTCACTGCATTCTAGTTGTGGTTTGTCCAAACTCATCAATGTATCTTATCATGT
CTGGCTCTAGCTATCCCGCCCCTAACTCCGCCCAGTTCCGCCCATTCTCCGCCCCATGGCTGACTAATTT
TTTTTATTTATGCAGAGGCCGAGGCCGCCTCGGCCTCTGAGCTATTCCAGAAGTAGTGAGGAGGCTTTTT
TGGAGGCCTAGGCTTTTGCGTCGAGACGTACCCAATTCGCCCTATAGTGAGTCGTATTACGCGCGCTCAC
TGGCCGTCGTTTTACAACGTCGTGACTGGGAAAACCCTGGCGTTACCCAACTTAATCGCCTTGCAGCACA
TCCCCCTTTCGCCAGCTGGCGTAATAGCGAAGAGGCCCGCACCGATCGCCCTTCCCAACAGTTGCGCAGC
CTGAATGGCGAATGGCGCG
[124 nt withheld, positions 8630-8753]
C
[91 nt withheld, positions 8755-8845]
A
[49 nt withheld, positions 8847-8895]
CCTTTGACGTTGGAGTCCACGTTCTTT
[37 nt withheld, positions 8923-8959]
ACCCTATCTCGGTCTATTCTTTTGATTTATAAGGGATTTTGCCGATTTCGGCCTATTGGTTAAAAAATGA
GCTGATTTAACAAAAATTTAACGCGAATTTTAACAAAATATTAACGTTTACAATTTCC
