Features (pLannotate 1.2.2; 32 found; start..end, strand, type, name):
      1..511     +  promoter       hPGK promoter: human phosphoglycerate kinase 1 promoter
    526..1242    +  CDS            PA-GFP: photoactivatable GFP variant (Patterson et al., 2002) mammalian codon-optimized
   1309..2388    +  CDS            POU5F1: PO5F1_HUMAN - Also known as OCT3, OCT4, OTF3. Experimental evidence at protein level: Swiss-Prot protein existence level 1. Transcription factor that binds to the octamer motif (5'- ATTTGCAT-3'). Forms a trimeric complex with SOX2 or SOX15 on DNA and controls the expression of a number of genes involved in embryonic development such as YES1, FGF4, UTF1 and ZFP206. Critical for early embryogenesis and for embryonic stem cell pluripotency. From Homo sapiens (Human).
   2395..2518    +  CDS            λ repressor (fragment): phage λ repressor; cI
   2524..2652    +  CDS            VP16 AD (fragment): transcriptional activation domain of herpes simplex virus protein VP16 (Triezenberg et al., 1988; Cousens et al., 1989); UL48
   2659..2782    +  CDS            λ repressor (fragment): phage λ repressor; cI
   2788..2916    +  CDS            VP16 AD (fragment): transcriptional activation domain of herpes simplex virus protein VP16 (Triezenberg et al., 1988; Cousens et al., 1989); UL48
   2930..2947    -  promoter       T7 promoter (fragment): promoter for bacteriophage T7 RNA polymerase
   2971..3559    +  misc_feature   WPRE: woodchuck hepatitis virus posttranscriptional regulatory element
   3576..3716    +  CDS            nef (fragment): NEF_HV1Z6 - Experimental evidence at protein level: Swiss-Prot protein existence level 1. Extracellular Nef protein targets CD4(+) T-lymphocytes for apoptosis by interacting with CXCR4 surface receptors. From Human immunodeficiency virus type 1 group M subtype D (isolate Z6) (HIV-1).
   3712..3892    +  LTR            5' LTR (truncated): truncated 5' long terminal repeat (LTR) from HIV-1
   3964..4085    +  polyA_signal   SV40 poly(A) signal: SV40 polyadenylation signal
   4104..4239    +  rep_origin     SV40 ori: SV40 origin of replication
   4260..4278    -  promoter       T7 promoter: promoter for bacteriophage T7 RNA polymerase
   4286..4441    +  CDS            lacZα (fragment): LacZα fragment of β-galactosidase; lacZ fragment
   4446..4874    +  rep_origin     f1 ori (sequence partly withheld): f1 bacteriophage origin of replication; arrow indicates direction of (+) strand synthesis
   4927..5031    +  promoter       AmpR promoter: bla
   5032..5892    +  CDS            AmpR: β-lactamase; bla; confers resistance to ampicillin, carbenicillin, and related antibiotics
   6063..6651    +  rep_origin     ori: high-copy-number ColE1/pMB1/pBR322/pUC origin of replication
   6834..6926    +  CDS            lacI (fragment): lac repressor; lacI; The lac repressor binds to the lac operator to inhibit transcription in E. coli. This inhibition can be relieved by adding lactose or isopropyl-β-D-thiogalactopyranoside (IPTG).
   6939..6960    +  protein_bind   CAP binding site: CAP binding activates transcription in the presence of cAMP. E. coli catabolite activator protein
   6975..7005    +  promoter       lac promoter: promoter for the E. coli lac operon
   7013..7029    +  protein_bind   lac operator: The lac repressor binds to the lac operator to inhibit transcription in E. coli. This inhibition can be relieved by adding lactose or isopropyl-β-D-thiogalactopyranoside (IPTG). lac repressor encoded by lacI
   7074..7092    +  promoter       T3 promoter: promoter for bacteriophage T3 RNA polymerase
   7120..7346    +  promoter       RSV promoter: Rous sarcoma virus enhancer/promoter
   7347..7527    +  LTR            5' LTR (truncated): truncated 5' long terminal repeat (LTR) from HIV-1
   7574..7699    +  misc_feature   HIV-1 Ψ: packaging signal of human immunodeficiency virus type 1
   7683..8046    +  CDS            HIV-1 gag (fragment): gag protein from human immunodeficiency virus 1; gag
   8192..8425    +  misc_feature   RRE: The Rev response element (RRE) of HIV-1 allows for Rev-dependent mRNA export from the nucleus to the cytoplasm.
   8802..8902    +  CDS            Rev (fragment): human immunodeficiency virus 1 (HIV-1) Rev protein; rev; enhances nuclear export of unspliced and incompletely spliced viral mRNAs
   8921..9038    +  misc_feature   cPPT/CTS: central polypurine tract and central termination sequence of HIV-1
   9058..9081    -  misc_feature   MCS (fragment): pBluescript multiple cloning site
>Addgene plasmid #100119 | pSN34 | addgene full sequence | sequence record 193456 | Addgene NGS Result
GGGGTTGGGGTTGCGCCTTTTCCAAGGCAGCCCTGGGTTTGCGCAGGGACGCGGCTGCTCTGGGCGTGGT
TCCGGGAAACGCAGCGGCGCCGACCCTGGGTCTCGCACATTCTTCACGTCCGTTCGCAGCGTCACCCGGA
TCTTCGCCGCTACCCTTGTGGGCCCCCCGGCGACGCTTCCTGCTCCGCCCCTAAGTCGGGAAGGTTCCTT
GCGGTTCGCGGCGTGCCGGACGTGACAAACGGAAGCCGCACGTCTCACTAGTACCCTCGCAGACGGACAG
CGCCAGGGAGCAATGGCAGCGCGCCGACCGCGATGGGCTGTGGCCAATAGCGGCTGCTCAGCAGGGCGCG
CCGAGAGCAGCGGCCGGGAAGGGGCGGTGCGGGAGGCGGGGTGTGGGGCGGTAGTGTGGGCCCTGTTCCT
GCCCGCGCGGTGTTCCGCATTCTGCAAGCCTCCGGAGCGCACGTCGGCAGTCGGCTCCCTCGTTGACCGA
ATCACCGACCTCTCTCCCCAGGGGGATCCACCGGTATGGTGAGCAAGGGCGAGGAGCTGTTCACCGGGGT
GGTGCCCATCCTGGTCGAGCTGGACGGCGACGTAAACGGCCACAAGTTCAGCGTGTCCGGCGAGGGCGAG
GGCGATGCCACCTACGGCAAGCTGACCCTGAAGTTCATCTGCACCACCGGCAAGCTGCCCGTGCCCTGGC
CCACCCTCGTGACCACCTTCAGCTACGGCGTGCAGTGCTTCAGCCGCTACCCCGACCACATGAAGCAGCA
CGACTTCTTCAAGTCCGCCATGCCCGAAGGCTACGTCCAGGAGCGCACCATCAGCTTCAAGGACGACGGC
AACTACAAGACCCGCGCCGAGGTGAAGTTCGAGGGCGACACCCTGGTGAACCGCATCGAGCTGAAGGGCA
TCGACTTCAAGGAGGACGGCAACATCCTGGGGCACAAGCTGGAGTACAACTACAACAGCCACAACGTCTA
TATCACGGCCGACAAGCAGAAGAACGGCATCAAGGCGAACTTCAAGATCCGCCACAACATCGAGGACGGC
AGCGTGCAGCTCGCCGACCACTACCAGCAGAACACCCCCATCGGCGACGGCCCCGTGCTGCTGCCCGACA
ACCACTACCTGTTCATCCAGTCCGCCCTGAGCAAAGACCCCAACGAGAAGCGCGATCACATGGTCCTGCT
GGAGTTCGTGACCGCCGCCGGGATCACTCACGGCATGGACGAGCTGTACAAGGGATCTGGAGCAACAAAC
TTCTCACTACTCAAACAAGCAGGTGACGTGGAGGAGAATCCCGGCCCTATGGCGGGACACCTGGCTTCGG
ATTTCGCCTTCTCGCCCCCTCCAGGTGGTGGAGGTGATGGGCCAGGGGGGCCGGAGCCGGGCTGGGTTGA
TCCTCGGACCTGGCTAAGCTTCCAAGGCCCTCCTGGAGGGCCAGGAATCGGGCCGGGGGTTGGGCCAGGC
TCTGAGGTGTGGGGGATTCCCCCATGCCCCCCGCCGTATGAGTTCTGTGGGGGGATGGCGTACTGTGGGC
CCCAGGTTGGAGTGGGGCTAGTGCCCCAAGGCGGCTTGGAGACCTCTCAGCCTGAGGGTGAAGCAGGAGT
CGGGGTGGAGAGCAACTCCGATGGGGCCTCCCCGGAGCCCTGCACCGTCACCCCTGGTGCCGTGAAGCTG
GAGAAGGAGAAGCTGGAGCAAAACCCGGAGGAGTCCCAGGACATCAAAGCTCTGCAGAAAGAACTCGAGC
AATTTGCCAAGCTCCTGAAGCAGAAGAGGATCACCCTGGGATATACACAGGCCGATGTGGGGCTCACCCT
GGGGGTTCTATTTGGGAAGGTATTCAGCCAAACGACCATCTGCCGCTTTGAGGCTCTGCAGCTTAGCTTC
AAGAACATGTGTAAGCTGCGGCCCTTGCTGCAGAAGTGGGTGGAGGAAGCTGACAACAATGAAAATCTTC
AGGAGATATGCAAAGCAGAAACCCTCGTGCAGGCCCGAAAGAGAAAGCGAACCAGTATCGAGAACCGAGT
GAGAGGCAACCTGGAGAATTTGTTCCTGCAGTGCCCGAAACCCACACTGCAGCAGATCAGCCACATCGCC
CAGCAGCTTGGGCTCGAGAAGGATGTGGTCCGAGTGTGGTTCTGTAACCGGCGCCAGAAGGGCAAGCGAT
CAAGCAGCGACTATGCACAACGAGAGGATTTTGAGGCTGCTGGGTCTCCTTTCTCAGGGGGACCAGTGTC
CTTTCCTCTGGCCCCAGGGCCCCATTTTGGTACCCCAGGCTATGGGAGCCCTCACTTCACTGCACTGTAC
TCCTCGGTCCCTTTCCCTGAGGGGGAAGCCTTTCCCCCTGTCTCTGTCACCACTCTGGGCTCTCCCATGC
ATTCAAACGGATCCGTTAGTATGCAGCCGTCACTTAGAAGTGAGTATGAGTACCCTGTTTTTTCTCATGT
TCAGGCAGGGATGTTCTCACCTGAGCTTAGAACCTTTACCAAAGGTGATGCGGAGAGATGGGTAAGCAGA
TCCGCCCCCCCGACCGATGTCAGCCTGGGGGACGAGCTCCACTTAGACGGCGAGGACGTGGCGATGGCGC
ATGCCGACGCGCTAGACGATTTCGATCTGGACATGTTGGGGGACGGGGATTCCCCGGGTCCGAGATCCGT
TAGTATGCAGCCGTCACTTAGAAGTGAGTATGAGTACCCTGTTTTTTCTCATGTTCAGGCAGGGATGTTC
TCACCTGAGCTTAGAACCTTTACCAAAGGTGATGCGGAGAGATGGGTAAGCAGATCCGCCCCCCCGACCG
ATGTCAGCCTGGGGGACGAGCTCCACTTAGACGGCGAGGACGTGGCGATGGCGCATGCCGACGCGCTAGA
CGATTTCGATCTGGACATGTTGGGGGACGGGGATTCCCCGGGTCCGAGATCCTCTAGAACTATAGTGAGT
CGTATTACGTGAGCGGCCGCGTAGGTCGACAATCAACCTCTGGATTACAAAATTTGTGAAAGATTGACTG
GTATTCTTAACTATGTTGCTCCTTTTACGCTATGTGGATACGCTGCTTTAATGCCTTTGTATCATGCTAT
TGCTTCCCGTATGGCTTTCATTTTCTCCTCCTTGTATAAATCCTGGTTGCTGTCTCTTTATGAGGAGTTG
TGGCCCGTTGTCAGGCAACGTGGCGTGGTGTGCACTGTGTTTGCTGACGCAACCCCCACTGGTTGGGGCA
TTGCCACCACCTGTCAGCTCCTTTCCGGGACTTTCGCTTTCCCCCTCCCTATTGCCACGGCGGAACTCAT
CGCCGCCTGCCTTGCCCGCTGCTGGACAGGGGCTCGGCTGTTGGGCACTGACAATTCCGTGGTGTTGTCG
GGGAAGCTGACGTCCTTTCCATGGCTGCTCGCCTGTGTTGCCACCTGGATTCTGCGCGGGACGTCCTTCT
GCTACGTCCCTTCGGCCCTCAATCCAGCGGACCTTCCTTCCCGCGGCCTGCTGCCGGCTCTGCGGCCTCT
TCCGCGTCTTCGCCTTCGCCCTCAGACGAGTCGGATCTCCCTTTGGGCCGCCTCCCCGCCTGGAATTCGA
GCTCGGTACCTTTAAGACCAATGACTTACAAGGCAGCTGTAGATCTTAGCCACTTTTTAAAAGAAAAGGG
GGGACTGGAAGGGCTAATTCACTCCCAACGAAGACAAGATATCCTGCTAGCTCCGGATCCGGACCTGTAC
TGGGTCTCTCTGGTTAGACCAGATCTGAGCCTGGGAGCTCTCTGGCTAACTAGGGAACCCACTGCTTAAG
CCTCAATAAAGCTTGCCTTGAGTGCTTCAAGTAGTGTGTGCCCGTCTGTTGTGTGACTCTGGTAACTAGA
GATCCCTCAGACCCTTTTAGTCAGTGTGGAAAATCTCTAGCAGTAGTAGTTCATGTCATCTTATTATTCA
GTATTTATAACTTGCAAAGAAATGAATATCAGAGAGTGAGAGGAACTTGTTTATTGCAGCTTATAATGGT
TACAAATAAAGCAATAGCATCACAAATTTCACAAATAAAGCATTTTTTTCACTGCATTCTAGTTGTGGTT
TGTCCAAACTCATCAATGTATCTTATCATGTCTGGCTCTAGCTATCCCGCCCCTAACTCCGCCCAGTTCC
GCCCATTCTCCGCCCCATGGCTGACTAATTTTTTTTATTTATGCAGAGGCCGAGGCCGCCTCGGCCTCTG
AGCTATTCCAGAAGTAGTGAGGAGGCTTTTTTGGAGGCCTAGGGACGTACCCAATTCGCCCTATAGTGAG
TCGTATTACGCGCGCTCACTGGCCGTCGTTTTACAACGTCGTGACTGGGAAAACCCTGGCGTTACCCAAC
TTAATCGCCTTGCAGCACATCCCCCTTTCGCCAGCTGGCGTAATAGCGAAGAGGCCCGCACCGATCGCCC
TTCCCAACAGTTGCGCAGCCTGAATGGCGAATGGG
[124 nt withheld, positions 4446-4569]
C
[91 nt withheld, positions 4571-4661]
A
[49 nt withheld, positions 4663-4711]
CCTTTGACGTTGGAGTCCACGTTCTTT
[37 nt withheld, positions 4739-4775]
ACCCTATCTCGGTCTATTCTTTTGATTTATAAGGGATTTTGCCGATTTCGGCCTATTGGTTAAAAAATGA
GCTGATTTAACAAAAATTTAACGCGAATTTTAACAAAATATTAACGCTTACAATTTAGGTGGCACTTTTC
GGGGAAATGTGCGCGGAACCCCTATTTGTTTATTTTTCTAAATACATTCAAATATGTATCCGCTCATGAG
ACAATAACCCTGATAAATGCTTCAATAATATTGAAAAAGGAAGAGTATGAGTATTCAACATTTCCGTGTC
GCCCTTATTCCCTTTTTTGCGGCATTTTGCCTTCCTGTTTTTGCTCACCCAGAAACGCTGGTGAAAGTAA
AAGATGCTGAAGATCAGTTGGGTGCACGAGTGGGTTACATCGAACTGGATCTCAACAGCGGTAAGATCCT
TGAGAGTTTTCGCCCCGAAGAACGTTTTCCAATGATGAGCACTTTTAAAGTTCTGCTATGTGGCGCGGTA
TTATCCCGTATTGACGCCGGGCAAGAGCAACTCGGTCGCCGCATACACTATTCTCAGAATGACTTGGTTG
AGTACTCACCAGTCACAGAAAAGCATCTTACGGATGGCATGACAGTAAGAGAATTATGCAGTGCTGCCAT
AACCATGAGTGATAACACTGCGGCCAACTTACTTCTGACAACGATCGGAGGACCGAAGGAGCTAACCGCT
TTTTTGCACAACATGGGGGATCATGTAACTCGCCTTGATCGTTGGGAACCGGAGCTGAATGAAGCCATAC
CAAACGACGAGCGTGACACCACGATGCCTGTAGCAATGGCAACAACGTTGCGCAAACTATTAACTGGCGA
ACTACTTACTCTAGCTTCCCGGCAACAATTAATAGACTGGATGGAGGCGGATAAAGTTGCAGGACCACTT
CTGCGCTCGGCCCTTCCGGCTGGCTGGTTTATTGCTGATAAATCTGGAGCCGGTGAGCGTGGGTCTCGCG
GTATCATTGCAGCACTGGGGCCAGATGGTAAGCCCTCCCGTATCGTAGTTATCTACACGACGGGGAGTCA
GGCAACTATGGATGAACGAAATAGACAGATCGCTGAGATAGGTGCCTCACTGATTAAGCATTGGTAACTG
TCAGACCAAGTTTACTCATATATACTTTAGATTGATTTAAAACTTCATTTTTAATTTAAAAGGATCTAGG
TGAAGATCCTTTTTGATAATCTCATGACCAAAATCCCTTAACGTGAGTTTTCGTTCCACTGAGCGTCAGA
CCCCGTAGAAAAGATCAAAGGATCTTCTTGAGATCCTTTTTTTCTGCGCGTAATCTGCTGCTTGCAAACA
AAAAAACCACCGCTACCAGCGGTGGTTTGTTTGCCGGATCAAGAGCTACCAACTCTTTTTCCGAAGGTAA
CTGGCTTCAGCAGAGCGCAGATACCAAATACTGTTCTTCTAGTGTAGCCGTAGTTAGGCCACCACTTCAA
GAACTCTGTAGCACCGCCTACATACCTCGCTCTGCTAATCCTGTTACCAGTGGCTGCTGCCAGTGGCGAT
AAGTCGTGTCTTACCGGGTTGGACTCAAGACGATAGTTACCGGATAAGGCGCAGCGGTCGGGCTGAACGG
GGGGTTCGTGCACACAGCCCAGCTTGGAGCGAACGACCTACACCGAACTGAGATACCTACAGCGTGAGCT
ATGAGAAAGCGCCACGCTTCCCGAAGGGAGAAAGGCGGACAGGTATCCGGTAAGCGGCAGGGTCGGAACA
GGAGAGCGCACGAGGGAGCTTCCAGGGGGAAACGCCTGGTATCTTTATAGTCCTGTCGGGTTTCGCCACC
TCTGACTTGAGCGTCGATTTTTGTGATGCTCGTCAGGGGGGCGGAGCCTATGGAAAAACGCCAGCAACGC
GGCCTTTTTACGGTTCCTGGCCTTTTGCTGGCCTTTTGCTCACATGTTCTTTCCTGCGTTATCCCCTGAT
TCTGTGGATAACCGTATTACCGCCTTTGAGTGAGCTGATACCGCTCGCCGCAGCCGAACGACCGAGCGCA
GCGAGTCAGTGAGCGAGGAAGCGGAAGAGCGCCCAATACGCAAACCGCCTCTCCCCGCGCGTTGGCCGAT
TCATTAATGCAGCTGGCACGACAGGTTTCCCGACTGGAAAGCGGGCAGTGAGCGCAACGCAATTAATGTG
AGTTAGCTCACTCATTAGGCACCCCAGGTTTTACACTTTATGCTTCCGGCTCGTATGTTGTGTGGAATTG
TGAGCGGATAACAATTTCACACAGGAAACAGCTATGACCATGATTACGCCAAGCGCGCAATTAACCCTCA
CTAAAGGGAACAAAAGCTGGAGCTGCAAGCTTAATGTAGTCTTATGCAATACTCTTGTAGTCTTGCAACA
TGGTAACGATGAGTTAGCAACATGCCTTACAAGGAGAGAAAAAGCACCGTGCATGCCGATTGGTGGAAGT
AAGGTGGTACGATCGTGCCTTATTAGGAAGGCAACAGACGGGTCTGACATGGATTGGACGAACCACTGAA
TTGCCGCATTGCAGAGATATTGTATTTAAGTGCCTAGCTCGATACATAAACGGGTCTCTCTGGTTAGACC
AGATCTGAGCCTGGGAGCTCTCTGGCTAACTAGGGAACCCACTGCTTAAGCCTCAATAAAGCTTGCCTTG
AGTGCTTCAAGTAGTGTGTGCCCGTCTGTTGTGTGACTCTGGTAACTAGAGATCCCTCAGACCCTTTTAG
TCAGTGTGGAAAATCTCTAGCAGTGGCGCCCGAACAGGGACTTGAAAGCGAAAGGGAAACCAGAGGAGCT
CTCTCGACGCAGGACTCGGCTTGCTGAAGCGCGCACGGCAAGAGGCGAGGGGCGGCGACTGGTGAGTACG
CCAAAAATTTTGACTAGCGGAGGCTAGAAGGAGAGAGATGGGTGCGAGAGCGTCAGTATTAAGCGGGGGA
GAATTAGATCGCGATGGGAAAAAATTCGGTTAAGGCCAGGGGGAAAGAAAAAATATAAATTAAAACATAT
AGTATGGGCAAGCAGGGAGCTAGAACGATTCGCAGTTAATCCTGGCCTGTTAGAAACATCAGAAGGCTGT
AGACAAATACTGGGACAGCTACAACCATCCCTTCAGACAGGATCAGAAGAACTTAGATCATTATATAATA
CAGTAGCAACCCTCTATTGTGTGCATCAAAGGATAGAGATAAAAGACACCAAGGAAGCTTTAGACAAGAT
AGAGGAAGAGCAAAACAAAAGTAAGACCACCGCACAGCAAGCGGCCGCTGATCTTCAGACCTGGAGGAGG
AGATATGAGGGACAATTGGAGAAGTGAATTATATAAATATAAAGTAGTAAAAATTGAACCATTAGGAGTA
GCACCCACCAAGGCAAAGAGAAGAGTGGTGCAGAGAGAAAAAAGAGCAGTGGGAATAGGAGCTTTGTTCC
TTGGGTTCTTGGGAGCAGCAGGAAGCACTATGGGCGCAGCGTCAATGACGCTGACGGTACAGGCCAGACA
ATTATTGTCTGGTATAGTGCAGCAGCAGAACAATTTGCTGAGGGCTATTGAGGCGCAACAGCATCTGTTG
CAACTCACAGTCTGGGGCATCAAGCAGCTCCAGGCAAGAATCCTGGCTGTGGAAAGATACCTAAAGGATC
AACAGCTCCTGGGGATTTGGGGTTGCTCTGGAAAACTCATTTGCACCACTGCTGTGCCTTGGAATGCTAG
TTGGAGTAATAAATCTCTGGAACAGATTTGGAATCACACGACCTGGATGGAGTGGGACAGAGAAATTAAC
AATTACACAAGCTTAATACACTCCTTAATTGAAGAATCGCAAAACCAGCAAGAAAAGAATGAACAAGAAT
TATTGGAATTAGATAAATGGGCAAGTTTGTGGAATTGGTTTAACATAACAAATTGGCTGTGGTATATAAA
ATTATTCATAATGATAGTAGGAGGCTTGGTAGGTTTAAGAATAGTTTTTGCTGTACTTTCTATAGTGAAT
AGAGTTAGGCAGGGATATTCACCATTATCGTTTCAGACCCACCTCCCAACCCCGAGGGGACCCGACAGGC
CCGAAGGAATAGAAGAAGAAGGTGGAGAGAGAGACAGAGACAGATCCATTCGATTAGTGAACGGATCTCG
ACGGTATCGGTTAACTTTTAAAAGAAAAGGGGGGATTGGGGGGTACAGTGCAGGGGAAAGAATAGTAGAC
ATAATAGCAACAGACATACAAACTAAAGAATTACAAAAACAAATTACAAAAATTCAAAATTTTATCGATC
ACGAGACTAGCCTCGAGAAGCTTGATATCGAATTCCAC
